Addgene plasmid #247072: pMut12_apo64C
Purpose: L-arabinose inducible rAPOBEC-XTEN64-CasC(Cas7)-GSSG-UGI
Depositing lab: Seokhee Kim. Depositing organization: Seoul National University. Publication: Continuous targeted hypermutation with a tunable mutation window. Lee C, Kim S. Nat Commun. 2025 Nov 25. doi: 10.1038/s41467-025-66736-2. PubMed 41290661.
Backbone
  Vector backbone: pBAD33
  Backbone size w/o insert (bp): 5300
  Vector type: Bacterial Expression, CRISPR
Growth in bacteria
  Bacterial resistance: Chloramphenicol, 25 μg/mL
  Growth temperature: 37°C
  Growth strain: DH5alpha
  Copy number: Unknown
Gene/Insert
  Gene/Insert name: rAPOBEC-XTEN64-CasC-UGI (alt names: rAPOBEC; CasC; ugi)
  Species: Synthetic
Terms and licenses: Academic/Nonprofit Terms; Industry Terms: Not Available to Industry
How to cite: pMut12_apo64C was a gift from Seokhee Kim (Addgene plasmid # 247072 ; http://n2t.net/addgene:247072 ; RRID:Addgene_247072)
