[The description below was written by a language model from this plasmid's Addgene catalogue record and pLannotate feature annotations shown in this document.]
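Description:
pMut12_apo64C is a bacterial expression plasmid built on the pBAD33 backbone for arabinose-controlled production of a CRISPR-guided base-editing fusion protein in E. coli. It replicates from the medium-copy p15A origin, which is compatible with ColE1-type plasmids and so allows co-maintenance with other constructs. Selection is by chloramphenicol, through a cat gene driven by its own promoter. The sequenced record is about 7.7 kb. The annotation also picks up backbone remnants that appear only as partial features: β-lactamase, tetracycline-resistance and IS1 fragments, partial ColE1 and RSF origin matches, and an M13 phage origin. Only chloramphenicol is listed as the resistance marker.

The payload sits downstream of the araBAD promoter, with the divergently transcribed araC regulator providing L-arabinose-inducible, tunable expression. The single open reading frame joins rat APOBEC1 cytidine deaminase, through a long XTEN64 linker, to E. coli CasC (Cas7), the multi-copy backbone subunit of the type I-E Cascade complex. A short GSSG linker then connects the uracil-DNA glycosylase inhibitor UGI from phage PBS2. A short match to a composite tag is annotated just upstream of the deaminase, but it is only a fragment and its significance is not stated. Transcription ends at the rrnB T1 and T2 terminators beyond a residual multiple cloning site.

When Cascade assembles on a crRNA and opens an R-loop at its target, the tethered deaminase can convert cytosines to uracils on the displaced strand, and UGI blocks their excision so the changes persist as mutations. The other Cascade subunits and the crRNA are not encoded here and would have to be supplied separately. The associated publication concerns continuous targeted hypermutation with a tunable mutation window.
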