Features (pLannotate 1.2.2; 22 found; start..end, strand, type, name):
     96..974     -  CDS            araC: L-arabinose regulatory protein; araC
   1001..1285    +  promoter       araBAD promoter: araBAD; promoter of the L-arabinose operon of E. coli; the araC regulatory gene is transcribed in the opposite direction (Guzman et al., 1995)
   1332..1348    +  CDS            capTEV™ (fragment): composite tag for in vivo biotinylation, TEV protease cleavage, and 6xHis tagging
   1380..2066    +  CDS            Apobec1: ABEC1_RAT - Experimental evidence at protein level: Swiss-Prot protein existence level 1. Catalytic component of the apolipoprotein B mRNA editing enzyme complex which is responsible for the postranscriptional editing of a CAA codon for Gln to a UAA codon for stop in the APOB mRNA. May also play a role in the epigenetic regulation of gene expression by participating in DNA demethylation. From Rattus norvegicus (Rat).
   2259..3347    +  CDS            casC: CASC_ECOLI - Also known as cas4, cse4, ygcJ. Experimental evidence at protein level: Swiss-Prot protein existence level 1. A component of Cascade, which participates in CRISPR interference, the third stage of CRISPR immunity. Cascade binds both crRNA and in a sequence-specific manner negatively supercoiled dsDNA target. This leads to the formation of an R-loop in which the crRNA binds the target DNA, displacing the noncomplementary strand. Cas3 is recruited to Cascade, nicks target DNA and then unwinds and cleaves the target, leading to DNA degradation and invader neutralization. CasCDE alone
   3360..3608    +  CDS            UGI: UNGI_BPPB2 - Experimental evidence at protein level: Swiss-Prot protein existence level 1. This protein binds specifically and reversibly to the host uracil-DNA glycosylase, preventing removal of uracil residues from PBS2 DNA by the host uracil-excision repair system. From Bacillus phage PBS2 (Bacteriophage PBS2).
   3664..3720    +  misc_feature   MCS: pUC18/19 multiple cloning site
   3804..3919    +  ncRNA          5S rRNA: Accession: RF00001 - 5S ribosomal RNA
   3923..4009    +  terminator     rrnB T1 terminator: Escherichia coli rrnB; transcription terminator T1 from the E. coli rrnB gene
   4101..4128    +  terminator     rrnB T2 terminator: transcription terminator T2 from the E. coli rrnB gene
   4147..4238    +  promoter       AmpR promoter: bla
   4239..4358    +  CDS            AmpR (fragment): β-lactamase; bla; confers resistance to ampicillin, carbenicillin, and related antibiotics
   4359..4653    +  CDS            bla(M) (fragment): β-lactamase lacking the signal sequence; bla(M); allows cytosolic expression of β-lactamase
   4696..5076    +  rep_origin     M13 ori (sequence partly withheld): M13 bacteriophage origin of replication; arrow indicates direction of (+) strand synthesis
   5262..5495    +  rep_origin     ori (fragment): high-copy-number ColE1/pMB1/pBR322/pUC origin of replication
   5707..6366    -  CDS            CmR: chloramphenicol acetyltransferase; cat; confers resistance to chloramphenicol
   6367..6469    -  promoter       cat promoter: promoter of the E. coli cat gene encoding chloramphenicol acetyltransferase
   6590..6733    +  mobile_element IS1 (fragment): prokaryotic transposable element IS1
   6852..6907    -  rep_origin     RSF ori (fragment): Plasmids containing the RSF 1030 origin of replication can be propagated in E. coli cells that contain additional plasmids with compatible origins.
   6995..7540    -  rep_origin     p15A ori: Plasmids containing the medium-copy-number p15A origin of replication can be propagated in E. coli cells that contain a second plasmid with the ColE1 origin.
   7577..7697    -  CDS            TcR (fragment): tetracycline efflux protein; tet; confers resistance to tetracycline
   7707..6       +  promoter       tet promoter (fragment) (across the origin): E. coli promoter for tetracycline efflux protein gene
>Addgene plasmid #247072 | pMut12_apo64C | addgene full sequence | sequence record 491675 | Addgene NGS Result
ATCGATGCATAATGTGCCTGTCAAATGGACGAAGCAGGGATTCTGCAAACCCTATGCTACTCCGTCAAGC
CGTCAATTGTCTGATTCGTTACCAATTATGACAACTTGACGGCTACATCATTCACTTTTTCTTCACAACC
GGCACGGAACTCGCTCGGGCTGGCCCCGGTGCATTTTTTAAATACCCGCGAGAAATAGAGTTGATCGTCA
AAACCAACATTGCGACCGACGGTGGCGATAGGCATCCGGGTGGTGCTCAAAAGCAGCTTCGCCTGGCTGA
TACGTTGGTCCTCGCGCCAGCTTAAGACGCTAATCCCTAACTGCTGGCGGAAAAGATGTGACAGACGCGA
CGGCGACAAGCAAACATGCTGTGCGACGCTGGCGATATCAAAATTGCTGTCTGCCAGGTGATCGCTGATG
TACTGACAAGCCTCGCGTACCCGATTATCCATCGGTGGATGGAGCGACTCGTTAATCGCTTCCATGCGCC
GCAGTAACAATTGCTCAAGCAGATTTATCGCCAGCAGCTCCGAATAGCGCCCTTCCCCTTGCCCGGCGTT
AATGATTTGCCCAAACAGGTCGCTGAAATGCGGCTGGTGCGCTTCATCCGGGCGAAAGAACCCCGTATTG
GCAAATATTGACGGCCAGTTAAGCCATTCATGCCAGTAGGCGCGCGGACGAAAGTAAACCCACTGGTGAT
ACCATTCGCGAGCCTCCGGATGACGACCGTAGTGATGAATCTCTCCTGGCGGGAACAGCAAAATATCACC
CGGTCGGCAAACAAATTCTCGTCCCTGATTTTTCACCACCCCCTGACCGCGAATGGTGAGATTGAGAATA
TAACCTTTCATTCCCAGCGGTCGGTCGATAAAAAAATCGAGATAACCGTTGGCCTCAATCGGCGTTAAAC
CCGCCACCAGATGGGCATTAAACGAGTATCCCGGCAGCAGGGGATCATTTTGCGCTTCAGCCATACTTTT
CATACTCCCGCCATTCAGAGAAGAAACCAATTGTCCATATTGCATCAGACATTGCCGTCACTGCGTCTTT
TACTGGCTCTTCTCGCTAACCAAACCGGTAACCCCGCTTATTAAAAGCATTCTGTAACAAAGCGGGACCA
AAGCCATGACAAAAACGCGTAACAAAAGTGTCTATAATCACGGCAGAAAAGTCCACATTGATTATTTGCA
CGGCGTCACACTTTGCTATGCCATAGCATTTTTATCCATAAGATTAGCGGATCCTACCTGACGCTTTTTA
TCGCAACTCTCTACTGTTTCTCCATACAAAACATCCAGCGTTTCAGGGAGGTTAGAGCCATGGGCAGCAG
CCATCATCATCATCATCACGGAAGTCCCAAGAAACGTAAGGTTGGGTCAATGTCTTCTGAAACCGGTCCG
GTTGCGGTTGACCCGACCCTGCGTCGTCGTATCGAACCGCACGAATTCGAAGTTTTCTTCGACCCGCGTG
AACTGCGTAAAGAAACCTGCCTGCTGTACGAAATCAACTGGGGTGGTCGTCACTCTATCTGGCGTCACAC
CTCTCAGAACACCAACAAACACGTTGAAGTTAACTTCATCGAAAAATTCACCACCGAACGTTACTTCTGC
CCGAACACCCGTTGCTCTATCACCTGGTTCCTGTCTTGGTCTCCGTGCGGTGAATGCTCTCGTGCGATCA
CCGAATTCCTGTCTCGTTACCCGCACGTTACCCTGTTCATCTACATCGCGCGTCTGTACCACCACGCGGA
CCCGCGTAACCGTCAGGGTCTGCGTGACCTGATCTCTTCTGGTGTTACCATCCAGATCATGACCGAACAG
GAATCTGGTTACTGCTGGCGTAACTTCGTTAACTACTCTCCGTCTAACGAAGCGCACTGGCCGCGTTACC
CGCACCTGTGGGTTCGTCTGTACGTTCTGGAACTGTACTGCATCATCCTGGGTCTGCCGCCGTGCCTGAA
CATCCTGCGTCGTAAACAGCCGCAGCTGACCTTCTTCACCATCGCGCTGCAGTCTTGCCACTACCAGCGT
CTGCCGCCGCACATCCTGTGGGCGACCGGTCTGAAATCCGGTAGCGAAACACCGGGGACTTCAGAATCGG
CCACCCCAGAGTCTGGGCCTGGTACGAGTACGGAGCCATCAGAGGGATCTGCACCTGGGAGTCCGGCTGG
TTCTCCTACTTCAACTGAGGAGGGTACTTCGGAAAGTGCTACCCCTGAGTCGGGACCAGGAAGCGAACCA
GCAACGAGTGGCAGCGAAATGTCTAACTTTATCAATATTCATGTTCTGATCTCTCACAGCCCTTCATGTC
TGAACCGCGACGATATGAACATGCAGAAAGACGCTATTTTCGGCGGCAAAAGACGAGTAAGAATTTCAAG
TCAAAGCCTTAAACGTGCGATGCGTAAAAGTGGTTATTACGCACAAAATATTGGTGAATCCAGTCTCAGA
ACCATTCATCTTGCACAATTACGTGATGTTCTTCGGCAAAAACTTGGTGAACGTTTTGACCAAAAAATCA
TCGATAAGACATTAGCGCTGCTCTCCGGTAAATCAGTTGATGAAGCCGAAAAGATTTCTGCCGATGCGGT
TACTCCCTGGGTTGTGGGAGAAATAGCCTGGTTCTGTGAGCAGGTTGCAAAAGCAGAGGCTGATAATCTG
GATGATAAAAAGCTGCTCAAAGTTCTTAAGGAAGATATTGCCGCCATACGTGTGAATTTACAGCAGGGTG
TTGATATTGCGCTTAGTGGAAGAATGGCAACCAGCGGCATGATGACTGAGTTGGGAAAAGTTGATGGTGC
AATGTCCATTGCGCATGCGATCACTACTCATCAGGTTGATTCTGATATTGACTGGTTCACCGCTGTAGAT
GATTTACAGGAACAAGGTTCTGCACATCTGGGAACTCAGGAATTTTCATCGGGTGTTTTTTATCGTTATG
CCAACATTAACCTCGCTCAACTTCAGGAAAATTTAGGTGGTGCCTCCAGGGAGCAGGCTCTGGAAATTGC
AACCCATGTTGTTCATATGCTGGCAACAGAGGTCCCTGGAGCAAAACAGCGTACTTATGCCGCTTTTAAC
CCTGCGGATATGGTAATGGTTAATTTCTCCGATATGCCACTTTCTATGGCAAATGCTTTTGAAAAAGCGG
TTAAAGCGAAAGATGGCTTTTTGCAACCGTCTATACAGGCGTTTAATCAATATTGGGATCGCGTTGCCAA
TGGATATGGTCTGAACGGAGCTGCTGCGCAATTCAGCTTATCTGATGTAGACCCAATTACTGCTCAAGTT
AAACAAATGCCTACTTTAGAACAGTTAAAATCCTGGGTTCGTAATAATGGCGAGGCGTCTGGTGGTTCTA
CTAATCTGTCAGATATTATTGAAAAGGAGACCGGTAAGCAACTGGTTATCCAGGAATCCATCCTCATGCT
CCCAGAGGAGGTGGAAGAAGTCATTGGGAACAAGCCGGAAAGCGATATACTCGTGCACACCGCCTACGAC
GAGAGCACCGACGAGAATGTCATGCTTCTGACTAGCGACGCCCCTGAATACAAGCCTTGGGCTCTGGTCA
TACAGGATAGCAACGGTGAGAACAAGATTAAGATGCTCTCTGGTGGTTCTCCCAAGAAGAAGAGGAAAGT
CTAATCCGTTTTTTTGGGCTAGCGAATTCGAGCTCGGTACCCGGGGATCCTCTAGAGTCGACCTGCAGGC
ATGCAAGCTTGGCTGTTTTGGCGGATGAGAGAAGATTTTCAGCCTGATACAGATTAAATCAGAACGCAGA
AGCGGTCTGATAAAACAGAATTTGCCTGGCGGCAGTAGCGCGGTGGTCCCACCTGACCCCATGCCGAACT
CAGAAGTGAAACGCCGTAGCGCCGATGGTAGTGTGGGGTCTCCCCATGCGAGAGTAGGGAACTGCCAGGC
ATCAAATAAAACGAAAGGCTCAGTCGAAAGACTGGGCCTTTCGTTTTATCTGTTGTTTGTCGGTGAACGC
TCTCCTGAGTAGGACAAATCCGCCGGGAGCGGATTTGAACGTTGCGAAGCAACGGCCCGGAGGGTGGCGG
GCAGGACGCCCGCCATAAACTGCCAGGCATCAAATTAAGCAGAAGGCCATCCTGACGGATGGCCTTTTTG
CGTTTCTACAAACTCTTTTGTTTATTTTTCTAAATACATTCAAATATGTATCCGCTCATGAGACAATAAC
CCTGATAAATGCTTCAATAATATTGAAAAAGGAAGAGTATGAGTATTCAACATTTCCGTGTCGCCCTTAT
TCCCTTTTTTGCGGCATTTTGCCTTCCTGTTTTTGCTCACCCAGAAACGCTGGTGAAAGTAAAAGATGCT
GAAGATCAGTTGGGTGCAGCAAACTATTAACTGGCGAACTACTTACTCTAGCTTCCCGGCAACAATTAAT
AGACTGGATGGAGGCGGATAAAGTTGCAGGACCACTTCTGCGCTCGGCCCTTCCGGCTGGCTGGTTTATT
GCTGATAAATCTGGAGCCGGTGAGCGTGGGTCTCGCGGTATCATTGCAGCACTGGGGCCAGATGGTAAGC
CCTCCCGTATCGTAGTTATCTACACGACGGGGAGTCAGGCAACTATGGATGAACGAAATAGACAGATCGC
TGAGATAGGTGCCTCACTGATTAAGCATTGGTAACTGTCAGACCAAGTTTACTCATATATACTTTAGATT
GATT
[125 nt withheld, positions 4695-4819]
C
[141 nt withheld, positions 4821-4961]
CCTTTGACGTTGGAGTCCACGTTCTTT
[37 nt withheld, positions 4989-5025]
ACCCTATCTCGGGCTATTCTTTTGATTTATAAGGGATTTTGCCGATTTCGGCCTATTGGTTAAAAAATGA
GCTGATTTAACAAAAATTTAACGCGAATTTTAACAAAATATTAACGTTTACAATTTAAAAGGATCTAGGT
GAAGATCCTTTTTGATAATCTCATGACCAAAATCCCTTAACGTGAGTTTTCGTTCCACTGAGCGTCAGAC
CCCGTAGAAAAGATCAAAGGATCTTCTTGAGATCCTTTTTTTCTGCGCGTAATCTGCTGCTTGCAAACAA
AAAAACCACCGCTACCAGCGGTGGTTTGTTTGCCGGATCAAGAGCTACCAACTCTTTTTCCGAAGGTAAC
TGGCTTCAGCAGAGCGCAGATACCAAATACTGTCCTTCTAGTGTAGCCGTAGTTAGGCCACCACTTCAAG
AACTCTGTAGCACCGCCTACATACCTCGCTCTGCTAATCCTGTTACCAGTCAGGCATTTGAGAAGCACAC
GGTCACACTGCTTCCGGTAGTCAATAAACCGGTAAACCAGCAATAGACATAAGCGGCTATTTAACGACCC
TGCCCTGAACCGACGACCGGGTCGAATTTGCTTTCGAATTTCTGCCATTCATCCGCTTATTATCACTTAT
TCAGGCGTAGCAACCAGGCGTTTAAGGGCACCAATAACTGCCTTAAAAAAATTACGCCCCGCCCTGCCAC
TCATCGCAGTACTGTTGTAATTCATTAAGCATTCTGCCGACATGGAAGCCATCACAAACGGCATGATGAA
CCTGAATCGCCAGCGGCATCAGCACCTTGTCGCCTTGCGTATAATATTTGCCCATGGTGAAAACGGGGGC
GAAGAAGTTGTCCATATTGGCCACGTTTAAATCAAAACTGGTGAAACTCACCCAGGGATTGGCTGAGACG
AAAAACATATTCTCAATAAACCCTTTAGGGAAATAGGCCAGGTTTTCACCGTAACACGCCACATCTTGCG
AATATATGTGTAGAAACTGCCGGAAATCGTCGTGGTATTCACTCCAGAGCGATGAAAACGTTTCAGTTTG
CTCATGGAAAACGGTGTAACAAGGGTGAACACTATCCCATATCACCAGCTCACCGTCTTTCATTGCCATA
CGGAATTCCGGATGAGCATTCATCAGGCGGGCAAGAATGTGAATAAAGGCCGGATAAAACTTGTGCTTAT
TTTTCTTTACGGTCTTTAAAAAGGCCGTAATATCCAGCTGAACGGTCTGGTTATAGGTACATTGAGCAAC
TGACTGAAATGCCTCAAAATGTTCTTTACGATGCCATTGGGATATATCAACGGTGGTATATCCAGTGATT
TTTTTCTCCATTTTAGCTTCCTTAGCTCCTGAAAATCTCGATAACTCAAAAAATACGCCCGGTAGTGATC
TTATTTCATTATGGTGAAAGTTGGAACCTCTTACGTGCCGATCAACGTCTCATTTTCGCCAAAAGTTGGC
CCAGGGCTTCCCGGTATCAACAGGGACACCAGGATTTATTTATTCTGCGAAGTGATCTTCCGTCACAGGT
ATTTATTCGGCGCAAAGTGCGTCGGGTGATGCTGCCAACTTACTGATTTAGTGTATGATGGTGTTTTTGA
GGTGCTCCAGTGGCTTCTGTTTCTATCAGCTGTCCCTCCTGTTCAGCTACTGACGGGGTGGTGCGTAACG
GCAAAAGCACCGCCGGACATCAGCGCTAGCGGAGTGTATACTGGCTTACTATGTTGGCACTGATGAGGGT
GTCAGTGAAGTGCTTCATGTGGCAGGAGAAAAAAGGCTGCACCGGTGCGTCAGCAGAATATGTGATACAG
GATATATTCCGCTTCCTCGCTCACTGACTCGCTACGCTCGGTCGTTCGACTGCGGCGAGCGGAAATGGCT
TACGAACGGGGCGGAGATTTCCTGGAAGATGCCAGGAAGATACTTAACAGGGAAGTGAGAGGGCCGCGGC
AAAGCCGTTTTTCCATAGGCTCCGCCCCCCTGACAAGCATCACGAAATCTGACGCTCAAATCAGTGGTGG
CGAAACCCGACAGGACTATAAAGATACCAGGCGTTTCCCCCTGGCGGCTCCCTCGTGCGCTCTCCTGTTC
CTGCCTTTCGGTTTATCGGTGTCATTCCGCTGTTATGGCCGCGTTTGTCTCATTCCACGCCTGACACTCA
GTTCCGGGTAGGCAGTTCGCTCCAAGCTGGACTGTATGCACGAACCCCCCGTTCAGTCCGACCGCTGCGC
CTTATCCGGTAACTATCGTCTTGAGTCCAACCCGGAAAGACATGCAAAAGCACCACTGGCAGCAGCCACT
GGTAATTGATTTAGAGGAGTTAGTCTTGAAGTCATGCGCCGGTTAAGGCTAAACTGAAAGGACAAGTTTT
GGTGACTGCGCTCCTCCAAGCCAGTTACCTCGGTTCAAAGAGTTGGTAGCTCAGAGAACCTTCGAAAAAC
CGCCCTGCAAGGCGGTTTTTTCGTTTTCAGAGCAAGAGATTACGCGCAGACCAAAACGATCTCAAGAAGA
TCATCTTATTAATCAGATAAAATATTTCTAGGCTCATGAGCCCGAAGTGGCGAGCCCGATCTTCCCCATC
GGTGATGTCGGCGATATAGGCGCCAGCAACCGCACCTGTGGCGCCGGTGATGCCGGCCACGATGCGTCCG
GCGTAGAGGATCTGCTCATGTTTGACAGCTTATC
